>Addgene plasmid #77649 | XYLB gRNA (BRDN0001146908) | addgene full sequence | sequence record 188164 | Addgene Assembled Sequence
CCCGGGTGCAAAGATGGATAAAGTTTTAAACAGAGAGGAATCTTTGCAGCTAATGGACCTTCTAGGTCTT
GAAAGGAGTGGGAATTGGCTCCGGTGCCCGTCAGTGGGCAGAGCGCACATCGCCCACAGTCCCCGAGAAG
TTGGGGGGAGGGGTCGGCAATTGATCCGGTGCCTAGAGAAGGTGGCGCGGGGTAAACTGGGAAAGTGATG
TCGTGTACTGGCTCCGCCTTTTTCCCGAGGGTGGGGGAGAACCGTATATAAGTGCAGTAGTCGCCGTGAA
CGTTCTTTTTCGCAACGGGTTTGCCGCCAGAACACAGGTAAGTGCCGTGTGTGGTTCCCGCGGGCCTGGC
CTCTTTACGGGTTATGGCCCTTGCGTGCCTTGAATTACTTCCACCTGGCTGCAGTACGTGATTCTTGATC
CCGAGCTTCGGGTTGGAAGTGGGTGGGAGAGTTCGAGGCCTTGCGCTTAAGGAGCCCCTTCGCCTCGTGC
TTGAGTTGAGGCCTGGCCTGGGCGCTGGGGCCGCCGCGTGCGAATCTGGTGGCACCTTCGCGCCTGTCTC
GCTGCTTTCGATAAGTCTCTAGCCATTTAAAATTTTTGATGACCTGCTGCGACGCTTTTTTTCTGGCAAG
ATAGTCTTGTAAATGCGGGCCAAGATCTGCACACTGGTATTTCGGTTTTTGGGGCCGCGGGCGGCGACGG
GGCCCGTGCGTCCCAGCGCACATGTTCGGCGAGGCGGGGCCTGCGAGCGCGGCCACCGAGAATCGGACGG
GGGTAGTCTCAAGCTGGCCGGCCTGCTCTGGTGCCTGGCCTCGCGCCGCCGTGTATCGCCCCGCCCTGGG
CGGCAAGGCTGGCCCGGTCGGCACCAGTTGCGTGAGCGGAAAGATGGCCGCTTCCCGGCCCTGCTGCAGG
GAGCTCAAAATGGAGGACGCGGCGCTCGGGAGAGCGGGCGGGTGAGTCACCCACACAAAGGAAAAGGGCC
TTTCCGTCCTCAGCCGTCGCTTCATGTGACTCCACGGAGTACCGGGCGCCGTCCAGGCACCTCGATTAGT
TCTCGAGCTTTTGGAGTACGTCGTCTTTAGGTTGGGGGGAGGGGTTTTATGCGATGGAGTTTCCCCACAC
TGAGTGGGTGGAGACTGAAGTTAGGCCAGCTTGGCACTTGATGTAATTCTCCTTGGAATTTGCCCTTTTT
GAGTTTGGATCTTGGTTCATTCTCAAGCCTCAGACAGTGGTTCAAAGTTTTTTTCTTCCATTTCAGGTGT
CGTGACGTACGGCCACCATGACCGAGTACAAGCCCACGGTGCGCCTCGCCACCCGCGACGACGTCCCCAG
GGCCGTACGCACCCTCGCCGCCGCGTTCGCCGACTACCCCGCCACGCGCCACACCGTCGATCCGGACCGC
CACATCGAGCGGGTCACCGAGCTGCAAGAACTCTTCCTCACGCGCGTCGGGCTCGACATCGGCAAGGTGT
GGGTCGCGGACGACGGCGCCGCCGTGGCGGTCTGGACCACGCCGGAGAGCGTCGAAGCGGGGGCGGTGTT
CGCCGAGATCGGCCCGCGCATGGCCGAGTTGAGCGGTTCCCGGCTGGCCGCGCAGCAACAGATGGAAGGC
CTCCTGGCGCCGCACCGGCCCAAGGAGCCCGCGTGGTTCCTGGCCACCGTCGGAGTCTCGCCCGACCACC
AGGGCAAGGGTCTGGGCAGCGCCGTCGTGCTCCCCGGAGTGGAGGCGGCCGAGCGCGCCGGGGTGCCCGC
CTTCCTGGAGACCTCCGCGCCCCGCAACCTCCCCTTCTACGAGCGGCTCGGCTTCACCGTCACCGCCGAC
GTCGAGGTGCCCGAAGGACCGCGCACCTGGTGCATGACCCGCAAGCCCGGTGCCTGAACGCGTTAAGTCG
ACAATCAACCTCTGGATTACAAAATTTGTGAAAGATTGACTGGTATTCTTAACTATGTTGCTCCTTTTAC
GCTATGTGGATACGCTGCTTTAATGCCTTTGTATCATGCTATTGCTTCCCGTATGGCTTTCATTTTCTCC
TCCTTGTATAAATCCTGGTTGCTGTCTCTTTATGAGGAGTTGTGGCCCGTTGTCAGGCAACGTGGCGTGG
TGTGCACTGTGTTTGCTGACGCAACCCCCACTGGTTGGGGCATTGCCACCACCTGTCAGCTCCTTTCCGG
GACTTTCGCTTTCCCCCTCCCTATTGCCACGGCGGAACTCATCGCCGCCTGCCTTGCCCGCTGCTGGACA
GGGGCTCGGCTGTTGGGCACTGACAATTCCGTGGTGTTGTCGGGGAAATCATCGTCCTTTCCTTGGCTGC
TCGCCTGTGTTGCCACCTGGATTCTGCGCGGGACGTCCTTCTGCTACGTCCCTTCGGCCCTCAATCCAGC
GGACCTTCCTTCCCGCGGCCTGCTGCCGGCTCTGCGGCCTCTTCCGCGTCTTCGCCTTCGCCCTCAGACG
AGTCGGATCTCCCTTTGGGCCGCCTCCCCGCGTCGACTTTAAGACCAATGACTTACAAGGCAGCTGTAGA
TCTTAGCCACTTTTTAAAAGAAAAGGGGGGACTGGAAGGGCTAATTCACTCCCAACGAAGACAAGATCTG
CTTTTTGCTTGTACTGGGTCTCTCTGGTTAGACCAGATCTGAGCCTGGGAGCTCTCTGGCTAACTAGGGA
ACCCACTGCTTAAGCCTCAATAAAGCTTGCCTTGAGTGCTTCAAGTAGTGTGTGCCCGTCTGTTGTGTGA
CTCTGGTAACTAGAGATCCCTCAGACCCTTTTAGTCAGTGTGGAAAATCTCTAGCAGTACGTATAGTAGT
TCATGTCATCTTATTATTCAGTATTTATAACTTGCAAAGAAATGAATATCAGAGAGTGAGAGGAACTTGT
TTATTGCAGCTTATAATGGTTACAAATAAAGCAATAGCATCACAAATTTCACAAATAAAGCATTTTTTTC
ACTGCATTCTAGTTGTGGTTTGTCCAAACTCATCAATGTATCTTATCATGTCTGGCTCTAGCTATCCCGC
CCCTAACTCCGCCCATCCCGCCCCTAACTCCGCCCAGTTCCGCCCATTCTCCGCCCCATGGCTGACTAAT
TTTTTTTATTTATGCAGAGGCCGAGGCCGCCTCGGCCTCTGAGCTATTCCAGAAGTAGTGAGGAGGCTTT
TTTGGAGGCCTAGGGACGTACCCAATTCGCCCTATAGTGAGTCGTATTACGCGCGCTCACTGGCCGTCGT
TTTACAACGTCGTGACTGGGAAAACCCTGGCGTTACCCAACTTAATCGCCTTGCAGCACATCCCCCTTTC
GCCAGCTGGCGTAATAGCGAAGAGGCCCGCACCGATCGCCCTTCCCAACAGTTGCGCAGCCTGAATGGCG
AATGGG
[124 nt withheld, positions 3367-3490]
C
[91 nt withheld, positions 3492-3582]
A
[49 nt withheld, positions 3584-3632]
CCTTTGACGTTGGAGTCCACGTTCTTT
[37 nt withheld, positions 3660-3696]
ACCCTATCTCGGTCTATTCTTTTGATTTATAAGGGATTTTGCCGATTTCGGCCTATTGGTTAAAAAATGA
GCTGATTTAACAAAAATTTAACGCGAATTTTAACAAAATATTAACGCTTACAATTTAGGTGGCACTTTTC
GGGGAAATGTGCGCGGAACCCCTATTTGTTTATTTTTCTAAATACATTCAAATATGTATCCGCTCATGAG
ACAATAACCCTGATAAATGCTTCAATAATATTGAAAAAGGAAGAGTATGAGTATTCAACATTTCCGTGTC
GCCCTTATTCCCTTTTTTGCGGCATTTTGCCTTCCTGTTTTTGCTCACCCAGAAACGCTGGTGAAAGTAA
AAGATGCTGAAGATCAGTTGGGTGCACGAGTGGGTTACATCGAACTGGATCTCAACAGCGGTAAGATCCT
TGAGAGTTTTCGCCCCGAAGAACGTTTTCCAATGATGAGCACTTTTAAAGTTCTGCTATGTGGCGCGGTA
TTATCCCGTATTGACGCCGGGCAAGAGCAACTCGGTCGCCGCATACACTATTCTCAGAATGACTTGGTTG
AGTACTCACCAGTCACAGAAAAGCATCTTACGGATGGCATGACAGTAAGAGAATTATGCAGTGCTGCCAT
AACCATGAGTGATAACACTGCGGCCAACTTACTTCTGACAACGATCGGAGGACCGAAGGAGCTAACCGCT
TTTTTGCACAACATGGGGGATCATGTAACTCGCCTTGATCGTTGGGAACCGGAGCTGAATGAAGCCATAC
CAAACGACGAGCGTGACACCACGATGCCTGTAGCAATGGCAACAACGTTGCGCAAACTATTAACTGGCGA
ACTACTTACTCTAGCTTCCCGGCAACAATTAATAGACTGGATGGAGGCGGATAAAGTTGCAGGACCACTT
CTGCGCTCGGCCCTTCCGGCTGGCTGGTTTATTGCTGATAAATCTGGAGCCGGTGAGCGTGGGTCTCGCG
GTATCATTGCAGCACTGGGGCCAGATGGTAAGCCCTCCCGTATCGTAGTTATCTACACGACGGGGAGTCA
GGCAACTATGGATGAACGAAATAGACAGATCGCTGAGATAGGTGCCTCACTGATTAAGCATTGGTAACTG
TCAGACCAAGTTTACTCATATATACTTTAGATTGATTTAAAACTTCATTTTTAATTTAAAAGGATCTAGG
TGAAGATCCTTTTTGATAATCTCATGACCAAAATCCCTTAACGTGAGTTTTCGTTCCACTGAGCGTCAGA
CCCCGTAGAAAAGATCAAAGGATCTTCTTGAGATCCTTTTTTTCTGCGCGTAATCTGCTGCTTGCAAACA
AAAAAACCACCGCTACCAGCGGTGGTTTGTTTGCCGGATCAAGAGCTACCAACTCTTTTTCCGAAGGTAA
CTGGCTTCAGCAGAGCGCAGATACCAAATACTGTTCTTCTAGTGTAGCCGTAGTTAGGCCACCACTTCAA
GAACTCTGTAGCACCGCCTACATACCTCGCTCTGCTAATCCTGTTACCAGTGGCTGCTGCCAGTGGCGAT
AAGTCGTGTCTTACCGGGTTGGACTCAAGACGATAGTTACCGGATAAGGCGCAGCGGTCGGGCTGAACGG
GGGGTTCGTGCACACAGCCCAGCTTGGAGCGAACGACCTACACCGAACTGAGATACCTACAGCGTGAGCT
ATGAGAAAGCGCCACGCTTCCCGAAGGGAGAAAGGCGGACAGGTATCCGGTAAGCGGCAGGGTCGGAACA
GGAGAGCGCACGAGGGAGCTTCCAGGGGGAAACGCCTGGTATCTTTATAGTCCTGTCGGGTTTCGCCACC
TCTGACTTGAGCGTCGATTTTTGTGATGCTCGTCAGGGGGGCGGAGCCTATGGAAAAACGCCAGCAACGC
GGCCTTTTTACGGTTCCTGGCCTTTTGCTGGCCTTTTGCTCACATGTTCTTTCCTGCGTTATCCCCTGAT
TCTGTGGATAACCGTATTACCGCCTTTGAGTGAGCTGATACCGCTCGCCGCAGCCGAACGACCGAGCGCA
GCGAGTCAGTGAGCGAGGAAGCGGAAGAGCGCCCAATACGCAAACCGCCTCTCCCCGCGCGTTGGCCGAT
TCATTAATGCAGCTGGCACGACAGGTTTCCCGACTGGAAAGCGGGCAGTGAGCGCAACGCAATTAATGTG
AGTTAGCTCACTCATTAGGCACCCCAGGCTTTACACTTTATGCTTCCGGCTCGTATGTTGTGTGGAATTG
TGAGCGGATAACAATTTCACACAGGAAACAGCTATGACCATGATTACGCCAAGCGCGCAATTAACCCTCA
CTAAAGGGAACAAAAGCTGGAGCTGCAAGCTTAATGTAGTCTTATGCAATACTCTTGTAGTCTTGCAACA
TGGTAACGATGAGTTAGCAACATGCCTTACAAGGAGAGAAAAAGCACCGTGCATGCCGATTGGTGGAAGT
AAGGTGGTACGATCGTGCCTTATTAGGAAGGCAACAGACGGGTCTGACATGGATTGGACGAACCACTGAA
TTGCCGCATTGCAGAGATATTGTATTTAAGTGCCTAGCTCGATACATAAACGGGTCTCTCTGGTTAGACC
AGATCTGAGCCTGGGAGCTCTCTGGCTAACTAGGGAACCCACTGCTTAAGCCTCAATAAAGCTTGCCTTG
AGTGCTTCAAGTAGTGTGTGCCCGTCTGTTGTGTGACTCTGGTAACTAGAGATCCCTCAGACCCTTTTAG
TCAGTGTGGAAAATCTCTAGCAGTGGCGCCCGAACAGGGACTTGAAAGCGAAAGGGAAACCAGAGGAGCT
CTCTCGACGCAGGACTCGGCTTGCTGAAGCGCGCACGGCAAGAGGCGAGGGGCGGCGACTGGTGAGTACG
CCAAAAATTTTGACTAGCGGAGGCTAGAAGGAGAGAGATGGGTGCGAGAGCGTCAGTATTAAGCGGGGGA
GAATTAGATCGCGATGGGAAAAAATTCGGTTAAGGCCAGGGGGAAAGAAAAAATATAAATTAAAACATAT
AGTATGGGCAAGCAGGGAGCTAGAACGATTCGCAGTTAATCCTGGCCTGTTAGAAACATCAGAAGGCTGT
AGACAAATACTGGGACAGCTACAACCATCCCTTCAGACAGGATCAGAAGAACTTAGATCATTATATAATA
CAGTAGCAACCCTCTATTGTGTGCATCAAAGGATAGAGATAAAAGACACCAAGGAAGCTTTAGACAAGAT
AGAGGAAGAGCAAAACAAAAGTAAGACCACCGCACAGCAAGCGGCCGCTGATCTTCAGACCTGGAGGAGG
AGATATGAGGGACAATTGGAGAAGTGAATTATATAAATATAAAGTAGTAAAAATTGAACCATTAGGAGTA
GCACCCACCAAGGCAAAGAGAAGAGTGGTGCAGAGAGAAAAAAGAGCAGTGGGAATAGGAGCTTTGTTCC
TTGGGTTCTTGGGAGCAGCAGGAAGCACTATGGGCGCAGCGTCAATGACGCTGACGGTACAGGCCAGACA
ATTATTGTCTGGTATAGTGCAGCAGCAGAACAATTTGCTGAGGGCTATTGAGGCGCAACAGCATCTGTTG
CAACTCACAGTCTGGGGCATCAAGCAGCTCCAGGCAAGAATCCTGGCTGTGGAAAGATACCTAAAGGATC
AACAGCTCCTGGGGATTTGGGGTTGCTCTGGAAAACTCATTTGCACCACTGCTGTGCCTTGGAATGCTAG
TTGGAGTAATAAATCTCTGGAACAGATTTGGAATCACACGACCTGGATGGAGTGGGACAGAGAAATTAAC
AATTACACAAGCTTAATACACTCCTTAATTGAAGAATCGCAAAACCAGCAAGAAAAGAATGAACAAGAAT
TATTGGAATTAGATAAATGGGCAAGTTTGTGGAATTGGTTTAACATAACAAATTGGCTGTGGTATATAAA
ATTATTCATAATGATAGTAGGAGGCTTGGTAGGTTTAAGAATAGTTTTTGCTGTACTTTCTATAGTGAAT
AGAGTTAGGCAGGGATATTCACCATTATCGTTTCAGACCCACCTCCCAACCCCGAGGGGACCCAGAGAGG
GCCTATTTCCCATGATTCCTTCATATTTGCATATACGATACAAGGCTGTTAGAGAGATAATTAGAATTAA
TTTGACTGTAAACACAAAGATATTAGTACAAAATACGTGACGTAGAAAGTAATAATTTCTTGGGTAGTTT
GCAGTTTTAAAATTATGTTTTAAAATGGACTATCATATGCTTACCGTAACTTGAAAGTATTTCGATTTCT
TGGCTTTATATATCTTGTGGAAAGGACGAAACACCGAACGGGATACAGACTCGTTGGTTTTAGAGCTAGA
AATAGCAAGTTAAAATAAGGCTAGTCCGTTATCAACTTGAAAAAGTGGCACCGAGTCGGTGCTTTTTTAA
GCTTGGCGTAACTAGATCTTGAGACAAATGGCAGTATTCATCCACAATTTTAAAAGAAAAGGGGGGATTG
GGGGGTACAGTGCAGGGGAAAGAATAGTAGACATAATAGCAACAGACATACAAACTAAAGAATTACAAAA
ACAAATTACAAAAATTCAAAATTTTCGGGTTTATTACAGGGACAGCAGAGATCCACTTTGGCGCCGGCTC
GAGGGGG
Features (pLannotate 1.2.2; 29 found; start..end, strand, type, name):
     14..80      +  CDS            small t antigen (fragment): SV40 (simian virus 40) small t antigen
    106..317     +  promoter       EF-1α core promoter: core promoter for human elongation factor EF-1α
    318..1256    +  intron         EF-1α intron A: intron upstream of the start codon of human EF-1α
   1278..1877    +  CDS            PuroR (fragment): puromycin N-acetyltransferase; pac from Streptomyces; confers resistance to puromycin
   1893..2481    +  misc_feature   WPRE: woodchuck hepatitis virus posttranscriptional regulatory element
   2532..2551    +  misc_feature   cPPT/CTS (fragment): central polypurine tract and central termination sequence of HIV-1
   2553..2786    +  LTR            3' LTR (ΔU3): self-inactivating 3' long terminal repeat (LTR) from HIV-1
   2864..2985    +  polyA_signal   SV40 poly(A) signal: SV40 polyadenylation signal
   3025..3160    +  rep_origin     SV40 ori: SV40 origin of replication
   3181..3199    -  promoter       T7 promoter: promoter for bacteriophage T7 RNA polymerase
   3207..3362    +  CDS            lacZα (fragment): LacZα fragment of β-galactosidase; lacZ fragment
   3367..3795    +  rep_origin     f1 ori (sequence partly withheld): f1 bacteriophage origin of replication; arrow indicates direction of (+) strand synthesis
   3848..3952    +  promoter       AmpR promoter: bla
   3953..4813    +  CDS            AmpR: β-lactamase; bla; confers resistance to ampicillin, carbenicillin, and related antibiotics
   4984..5572    +  rep_origin     ori: high-copy-number ColE1/pMB1/pBR322/pUC origin of replication
   5755..5847    +  CDS            lacI (fragment): lac repressor; lacI; The lac repressor binds to the lac operator to inhibit transcription in E. coli. This inhibition can be relieved by adding lactose or isopropyl-β-D-thiogalactopyranoside (IPTG).
   5860..5881    +  protein_bind   CAP binding site: CAP binding activates transcription in the presence of cAMP. E. coli catabolite activator protein
   5896..5926    +  promoter       lac promoter: promoter for the E. coli lac operon
   5934..5950    +  protein_bind   lac operator: The lac repressor binds to the lac operator to inhibit transcription in E. coli. This inhibition can be relieved by adding lactose or isopropyl-β-D-thiogalactopyranoside (IPTG). lac repressor encoded by lacI
   5995..6013    +  promoter       T3 promoter: promoter for bacteriophage T3 RNA polymerase
   6041..6267    +  promoter       RSV promoter: Rous sarcoma virus enhancer/promoter
   6268..6448    +  LTR            5' LTR (truncated): truncated 5' long terminal repeat (LTR) from HIV-1
   6495..6620    +  misc_feature   HIV-1 Ψ: packaging signal of human immunodeficiency virus type 1
   6604..6967    +  CDS            HIV-1 gag (fragment): gag protein from human immunodeficiency virus 1; gag
   7113..7346    +  misc_feature   RRE: The Rev response element (RRE) of HIV-1 allows for Rev-dependent mRNA export from the nucleus to the cytoplasm.
   7723..7749    +  CDS            Rev (fragment): human immunodeficiency virus 1 (HIV-1) Rev protein; rev; enhances nuclear export of unspliced and incompletely spliced viral mRNAs
   7753..7993    +  promoter       U6 promoter: RNA polymerase III promoter for human U6 snRNA
   8023..8098    +  misc_RNA       gRNA scaffold: guide RNA scaffold for the Streptococcus pyogenes CRISPR/Cas9 system
   8154..8271    +  misc_feature   cPPT/CTS: central polypurine tract and central termination sequence of HIV-1
