[The description below was written by a language model from this plasmid's Addgene catalogue record and pLannotate feature annotations shown in this document.]
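Description:
XYLB gRNA (BRDN0001146908) is a third-generation lentiviral CRISPR guide plasmid built on the lentiGuide-Puro backbone and designed to target the human XYLB gene (the guide was designed against the XYLB RefSeq transcript). The assembled sequence is about 8.3 kb. In bacteria it is maintained at high copy through a ColE1/pUC-type origin and selected with ampicillin via the β-lactamase gene. The backbone also carries an f1 origin, an SV40 origin and poly(A) signal, and remnants of lac and phage T7/T3 promoter elements inherited from the cloning vector.

The lentiviral cassette starts with an RSV promoter fused to a truncated HIV-1 5' LTR, which makes genomic RNA transcription Tat-independent. This is followed by the Ψ packaging signal with a partial gag sequence and the Rev response element for Rev-dependent nuclear export. It ends in a ΔU3 self-inactivating 3' LTR. Within this transfer unit, a human U6 RNA polymerase III promoter drives the XYLB-specific spacer joined to the Streptococcus pyogenes Cas9 guide RNA scaffold. A cPPT/CTS element downstream of the scaffold aids nuclear import of the viral genome. A separate EF-1α core promoter with its intron A expresses puromycin N-acetyltransferase for selection of transduced mammalian cells, and a WPRE enhances transcript expression.

The plasmid does not encode Cas9, so it has to be used with a separate Cas9 vector or in cells that already express Cas9. It comes from a human kinome guide collection and is suited to knockout of XYLB in human cells by lentiviral transduction.
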