Addgene plasmid #77649: XYLB gRNA (BRDN0001146908)
Purpose: 3rd generation lentiviral gRNA plasmid targeting human XYLB
Depositing lab: John Doench & David Root. Depositing organization: Broad Institute. Publication: Optimized sgRNA design to maximize activity and minimize off-target effects of CRISPR-Cas9. Doench JG, Fusi N, Sullender M, Hegde M, Vaimberg EW, Donovan KF, Smith I, Tothova Z, Wilen C, Orchard R, Virgin HW, Listgarten J, Root DE. Nat Biotechnol. 2016 Jan 18. doi: 10.1038/nbt.3437. PubMed 26780180.
Backbone
  Vector backbone: lentiGuide-Puro
  Backbone manufacturer: Zhang Lab (Addgene plasmid # 52963)
  Vector type: Mammalian Expression, Lentiviral, CRISPR
  Selectable markers: Puromycin
Growth in bacteria
  Bacterial resistance: Ampicillin, 100 μg/mL
  Growth temperature: 37°C
  Growth strain: DH5alpha
  Copy number: High Copy
Gene/Insert
  Gene/Insert name: XYLB (alt names: XYLB; NM_005108.3)
  gRNA/shRNA sequence: AACGGGATACAGACTCGTTG
  Species: H. sapiens (human)
  Entrez Gene: XYLB
  Promoter: hU6
  Cloning method: Unknown
  Sequencing primers: 5′ U6-F; 3′ pS2-R
Terms and licenses: Academic/Nonprofit Terms; Industry Terms: Not Available to Industry
Depositor comments: The gRNA was designed to target the following Genbank reference sequence(s): NM_005108.3. Note that this plasmid does NOT contain Cas9. It should be used in conjunction with lentiCas9-Blast (Addgene #52962) or otherwise with cell lines already expressing Cas9. Browse the full kinome gRNA library at http://www.addgene.org/pooled-library/broadgpp-human-kinome/ or visit http://www.broadinstitute.org/rnai/public/ for detailed protocols and information.
How to cite: XYLB gRNA (BRDN0001146908) was a gift from John Doench & David Root (Addgene plasmid # 77649 ; http://n2t.net/addgene:77649 ; RRID:Addgene_77649)
