>Addgene plasmid #77649 | XYLB gRNA (BRDN0001146908) | depositor partial sequence | sequence record 145109 | Target Sequence
AACGGGATACAGACTCGTTG
