>Addgene plasmid #77649 | XYLB gRNA (BRDN0001146908) | addgene partial sequence | sequence record 188163 | hU6-F
GAAAGTAATAATTTCTTGGGTAGTTTGCCGTTTTAAAATTATGTTTTAAAATGGACTATCATATGCTTAC
CGTAACTTGAAAGTATTTCGATTTCTTGGCTTTATATATCTTGTGGAAAGGACGAAACACCGAACGGGAT
ACAGACTCGTTGGTTTTAGAGCTAGAAATAGCAAGTTAAAATAAGGCTAGTCCGTTATCAACTTGAAAAA
GTGGCACCGAGTCGGTGCTTTTTTAAGCTTGGCGTAACTAGATCTTGAGACAAATGGCAGTATTCATCCA
CAATTTTAAAAGAAAAGGGGGGATTGGGGGGTACAGTGCAGGGGAAAGAATAGTAGACATAATAGCAACA
GACATACAAACTAAAGAATTACAAAAACAAATTACAAAAATTCAAAATTTTCGGGTTTATTACAGGGACA
GCAGAGATCCACTTTGGCGCCGGCTCGAGGGGGCCCGGGTGCAAAGATGGATAAAGTTTTAAACAGAGAG
GAATCTTTGCAGCTAATGGACCTTCTAGGTCTTGAAAGGAGTGGGAATTGGCTCCGGTGCCCGTCAGTGG
GCAGAGCGCA
